Addgene plasmid #231744: pBIG1e-CDK12deltaRS/Cyclin K
Purpose: Protein expression in insect cells
Depositing lab: Jesper Svejstrup. Depositing organization: University of Copenhagen. Publication: PAF1C-mediated activation of CDK12/13 kinase activity is critical for CTD phosphorylation and transcript elongation. Lopez Martinez D, Todorovski I, Noe Gonzalez M, Rusimbi C, Blears D, Khallou N, Han Z, Dirac-Svejstrup AB, Svejstrup JQ. Mol Cell. 2025 May 15;85(10):1952-1967.e8. doi: 10.1016/j.molcel.2025.04.012. Epub 2025 May 1. PubMed 40315851.
Backbone
  Vector backbone: pBIG1e
  Vector type: Insect Expression
Growth in bacteria
  Bacterial resistance: Ampicillin, 100 μg/mL
  Growth temperature: 37°C
  Growth strain: DH5alpha
  Copy number: High Copy
Gene/Insert 1
  Gene/Insert name: CDK12
  Species: H. sapiens (human)
  Mutation: CDK12(delta104-380)
  Entrez Gene: CDK12 (a.k.a. CRK7, CRKR, CRKRS)
  Tag / fusion protein: Flag-3C (N terminal on insert)
  Cloning method: Gibson Cloning
Gene/Insert 2
  Gene/Insert name: CCNK
  Species: H. sapiens (human)
  Entrez Gene: CCNK (a.k.a. CPR4, IDDHDF)
Terms and licenses: Academic/Nonprofit Terms; Industry Terms: Not Available to Industry
Depositor comments: Please visit https://doi.org/10.1101/2024.10.14.618141 for bioRxiv preprint.
How to cite: pBIG1e-CDK12deltaRS/Cyclin K was a gift from Jesper Svejstrup (Addgene plasmid # 231744 ; http://n2t.net/addgene:231744 ; RRID:Addgene_231744)
