[The description below was written by a language model from this plasmid's Addgene catalogue record and pLannotate feature annotations shown in this document.]
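Description:
pBIG1e-CDK12deltaRS/Cyclin K is a 12.4 kb insect-cell expression plasmid built on the pBIG1e backbone, a multigene baculovirus transfer vector. It is designed to co-express human CDK12 and its regulatory partner cyclin K (CCNK). In E. coli it replicates from a high-copy ColE1/pUC-type origin and is selected with ampicillin through the bla gene. The annotation also finds an f1 origin, a spectinomycin/streptomycin resistance gene (aadA), and a short R6K γ origin fragment that appears to be a backbone remnant.

The payload consists of two separate cassettes in the same orientation, each driven by the very late baculovirus polyhedrin promoter and terminated by an SV40 polyadenylation signal. The first cassette encodes CDK12 with residues 104–380 deleted, which the construct name describes as the deltaRS form. It carries an N-terminal FLAG tag followed by an HRV 3C protease site, so the complex can be affinity-captured and the tag then cleaved off. The second cassette encodes CCNK, for which no tag is recorded or annotated.

Both cassettes, together with a gentamicin resistance gene and a loxP site, sit between the Tn7R and Tn7L ends. This arrangement allows Tn7 transposition of the whole unit into a bacmid, with gentamicin selection, to generate recombinant baculovirus. The small "large T antigen" and "SET1" fragments in the feature table are probably annotation artefacts of the terminator and linker sequences rather than functional coding regions.

The stated purpose is protein expression in insect cells, which in practice means producing a recombinant CDK12/cyclin K kinase complex. The associated publication concerns CDK12/13 kinase activity in RNA polymerase II CTD phosphorylation and transcript elongation.
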