Features (pLannotate 1.2.2; 28 found; start..end, strand, type, name):
   1980..2063    +  CDS            large T antigen (fragment): large T antigen from SV40 (simian virus 40)
   2086..2220    +  polyA_signal   SV40 poly(A) signal: SV40 polyadenylation signal
   2249..2298    +  CDS            SET1 (fragment): solubility-enhancement tag derived from T7 phage gene 10B
   2376..2467    +  promoter       polyhedrin promoter: polh from Autographa californica; promoter for the baculovirus polyhedrin gene
   2510..4249    +  CDS            CCNK: CCNK_HUMAN - Also known as CPR4. Experimental evidence at protein level: Swiss-Prot protein existence level 1. Regulatory subunit of cyclin-dependent kinases that mediates activation of target kinases. Plays a role in transcriptional regulation via its role in regulating the phosphorylation of the C- terminal domain (CTD) of the large subunit of RNA polymerase II (POLR2A). From Homo sapiens (Human).
   4276..4359    +  CDS            large T antigen (fragment): large T antigen from SV40 (simian virus 40)
   4382..4516    +  polyA_signal   SV40 poly(A) signal: SV40 polyadenylation signal
   4545..4594    +  CDS            SET1 (fragment): solubility-enhancement tag derived from T7 phage gene 10B
   4831..4996    -  mobile_element Tn7L: mini-Tn7 element (left end of the Tn7 transposon) Tn7
   5291..5371    -  CDS            int (fragment): INT2_ECOLX - Protein inferred from homology: Swiss-Prot protein existence level 3. Putative integrase believed to be involved in the insertion of antibiotic resistance genes into plasmids and transposons. From Escherichia coli.
   5457..5513    +  CDS            GmR (fragment): gentamycin acetyltransferase; aacC1; confers resistance to gentamycin
   5520..6311    +  CDS            SmR: aminoglycoside adenylyltransferase (Murphy, 1985); aadA; confers resistance to spectinomycin and streptomycin
   6352..6806    +  rep_origin     f1 ori (sequence partly withheld): f1 bacteriophage origin of replication; arrow indicates direction of (+) strand synthesis
   6832..6936    +  promoter       AmpR promoter: bla
   6937..7797    +  CDS            AmpR: β-lactamase; bla; confers resistance to ampicillin, carbenicillin, and related antibiotics
   7968..8556    +  rep_origin     ori: high-copy-number ColE1/pMB1/pBR322/pUC origin of replication
   8742..8793    -  misc_feature   bom (fragment): basis of mobility region from pBR322
   8861..9085    -  mobile_element Tn7R: mini-Tn7 element (right end of the Tn7 transposon) Tn7
   9152..9685    -  CDS            GmR: gentamycin acetyltransferase; aacC1; confers resistance to gentamycin
   9874..9902    -  promoter       Pc promoter: intI1 (promoter lies within the coding sequence); class 1 integron promoter
   9880..10242   -  CDS            YPR2_ECOLX (fragment): Protein predicted: Swiss-Prot protein existence level 4. From Escherichia coli.
  10242..10269   -  rep_origin     R6K γ ori (fragment): γ replication origin from E. coli plasmid R6K; requires the R6K initiator protein pi for replication
  10298..10331   +  protein_bind   loxP: Cre-mediated recombination occurs in the 8-bp core sequence (GCATACAT). Cre recombinase
  10421..10469   +  polyA_signal   HSV TK poly(A) signal: herpes simplex virus thymidine kinase polyadenylation signal (Cole and Stacy, 1985)
  10564..10655   +  promoter       polyhedrin promoter: polh from Autographa californica; promoter for the baculovirus polyhedrin gene
  10704..10724   +  CDS            FLAG (fragment): FLAG® epitope tag, followed by an enterokinase cleavage site
  10731..10754   +  CDS            HRV 3C site: recognition and cleavage site for human rhinovirus 3C and PreScission proteases
  10755..1953    +  CDS            CDK12 (fragment) (across the origin): CDK12_HUMAN - Also known as CRK7, CRKRS, KIAA0904. Experimental evidence at protein level: Swiss-Prot protein existence level 1. Cyclin-dependent kinase that phosphorylates the C-terminal domain (CTD) of the large subunit of RNA polymerase II (POLR2A), thereby acting as a key regulator of transcription elongation. Regulates the expression of genes involved in DNA repair and is required for the maintenance of genomic stability. Preferentially phosphorylates 'Ser-5' in CTD repeats that are already phosphorylated at 'Ser-7', but can also phosphorylate 'Ser-2'. Required for RNA splicing, possibly
>Addgene plasmid #231744 | pBIG1e-CDK12deltaRS/Cyclin K | addgene full sequence | sequence record 463613 | Addgene NGS Result
ATGAAACAGCTAATGGAAGGATTGGAATACTGTCACAAAAAGAATTTCCTGCATCGGGATATTAAGTGTT
CTAACATTTTGCTGAATAACAGTGGGCAAATCAAACTAGCAGATTTTGGACTTGCTCGGCTCTATAACTC
TGAAGAGAGTCGCCCTTACACAAACAAAGTCATTACTTTGTGGTACCGACCTCCAGAACTACTGCTAGGA
GAGGAACGTTACACACCAGCCATAGATGTTTGGAGCTGTGGATGTATTCTTGGGGAACTATTCACAAAGA
AGCCTATTTTTCAAGCCAATCTGGAACTGGCTCAGCTAGAACTGATCAGCCGACTTTGTGGTAGCCCTTG
TCCAGCTGTGTGGCCTGATGTTATCAAACTGCCCTACTTCAACACCATGAAACCGAAGAAGCAATATCGA
AGGCGTCTACGAGAAGAATTCTCTTTCATTCCTTCTGCAGCACTTGATTTATTGGACCACATGCTGACAC
TAGATCCTAGTAAGCGGTGCACAGCTGAACAGACCCTACAGAGCGACTTCCTTAAAGATGTCGAACTCAG
CAAAATGGCTCCTCCAGACCTCCCCCACTGGCAGGATTGCCATGAGTTGTGGAGTAAGAAACGGCGACGT
CAGCGACAAAGTGGTGTTGTAGTCGAAGAGCCACCTCCATCCAAAACTTCTCGAAAAGAAACTACCTCAG
GGACAAGTACTGAGCCTGTGAAGAACAGCAGCCCAGCACCACCTCAGCCTGCTCCTGGCAAGGTGGAGTC
TGGGGCTGGGGATGCAATAGGCCTTGCTGACATCACACAACAGCTGAATCAAAGTGAATTGGCAGTGTTA
TTAAACCTGCTGCAGAGCCAAACCGACCTGAGCATCCCTCAAATGGCACAGCTGCTTAACATCCACTCCA
ACCCAGAGATGCAGCAGCAGCTGGAAGCCCTGAACCAATCCATCAGTGCCCTGACGGAAGCTACTTCCCA
GCAGCAGGACTCAGAGACCATGGCCCCAGAGGAGTCTTTGAAGGAAGCACCCTCTGCCCCAGTGATCCTG
CCTTCAGCAGAACAGACGACCCTTGAAGCTTCAAGCACACCAGCTGACATGCAGAATATATTGGCAGTTC
TCTTGAGTCAGCTGATGAAAACCCAAGAGCCAGCAGGCAGTCTGGAGGAAAACAACAGTGACAAGAACAG
TGGGCCACAGGGGCCCCGAAGAACTCCCACAATGCCACAGGAGGAGGCAGCAGCATGTCCTCCTCACATT
CTTCCACCAGAGAAGAGGCCCCCTGAGCCCCCCGGACCTCCACCGCCGCCACCTCCACCCCCTCTGGTTG
AAGGCGATCTTTCCAGCGCCCCCCAGGAGTTGAACCCAGCCGTGACAGCCGCCTTGCTGCAACTTTTATC
CCAGCCTGAAGCAGAGCCTCCTGGCCACCTGCCACATGAGCACCAGGCCTTGAGACCAATGGAGTACTCC
ACCCGACCCCGTCCAAACAGGACTTATGGAAACACTGATGGGCCTGAAACAGGGTTCAGTGCCATTGACA
CTGATGAACGAAACTCTGGTCCAGCCTTGACAGAATCCTTGGTCCAGACCCTGGTGAAGAACAGGACCTT
CTCAGGCTCTCTGAGCCACCTTGGGGAGTCCAGCAGTTACCAGGGCACAGGGTCAGTGCAGTTTCCAGGG
GACCAGGACCTCCGTTTTGCCAGGGTCCCCTTAGCGTTACACCCGGTGGTCGGGCAACCATTCCTGAAGG
CTGAGGGAAGCAGCAATTCTGTGGTACATGCAGAGACCAAATTGCAAAACTATGGGGAGCTGGGGCCAGG
AACCACTGGGGCCAGCAGCTCAGGAGCAGGCCTTCACTGGGGGGGCCCAACTCAGTCTTCTGCTTATGGA
AAACTCTATCGGGGGCCTACAAGAGTCCCACCAAGAGGGGGAAGAGGGAGAGGAGTTCCTTACTAAAAGC
TTGTCGAGAAGTACTAGAGGATCATAATCAGCCATACCACATTTGTAGAGGTTTTACTTGCTTTAAAAAA
CCTCCCACACCTCCCCCTGAACCTGAAACATAAAATGAATGCAATTGTTGTTGTTAACTTGTTTATTGCA
GCTTATAATGGTTACAAATAAAGCAATAGCATCACAAATTTCACAAATAAAGCATTTTTTTCACTGCATT
CTAGTTGTGGTTTGTCCAAACTCATCAATGTATCTTATCATGTCTGGATCTGATCACTGCTTGAGCCTAG
AAGATCCGGCTGCTAACAAAGCCCGAAAGGAAGCTGAGTTGGCTGCTGCCACCGCTGAGCAATAACTATC
ATAACCATTTAAATAAACTGGATACTATTGCACGTTTAAATCGACCTACTCCGGAATATTAATAGATCAT
GGAGATAATTAAAATGATAACCATCTCGCAAATAAATAAGTATTTTACTGTTTTCGTAACAGTTTTGTAA
TAAAAAAACCTATAAATATTCCGGATTATTCATACCGTCCCACCATCGGGCGCGGATCCATGAAGGAGAA
TAAAGAAAATTCAAGCCCTTCAGTAACTTCAGCAAACCTGGACCACACAAAGCCATGTTGGTACTGGGAT
AAGAAAGACTTGGCTCATACACCCTCACAACTTGAAGGACTTGATCCAGCCACCGAGGCCCGGTACCGCC
GAGAGGGCGCTCGGTTCATCTTTGATGTGGGCACACGTTTGGGGCTACACTATGATACCCTGGCAACTGG
AATAATTTATTTTCATCGCTTCTATATGTTTCATTCCTTCAAGCAATTCCCAAGATATGTGACAGGAGCC
TGTTGCCTCTTTCTGGCTGGGAAAGTAGAAGAAACACCAAAAAAATGTAAAGATATCATCAAAACAGCTC
GTAGTTTATTAAATGATGTACAATTTGGCCAGTTTGGAGATGACCCAAAGGAGGAAGTAATGGTTCTGGA
GAGAATCTTACTGCAGACCATCAAGTTTGATTTACAGGTAGAACATCCATACCAGTTCCTACTAAAATAT
GCAAAGCAACTCAAAGGTGATAAAAACAAAATTCAAAAGTTGGTTCAAATGGCATGGACATTTGTAAATG
ACAGTCTCTGCACCACCTTGTCACTGCAGTGGGAACCAGAGATCATAGCAGTAGCAGTGATGTATCTCGC
AGGACGTTTGTGCAAATTTGAAATACAAGAATGGACCTCCAAACCCATGTATAGGAGATGGTGGGAGCAG
TTTGTTCAAGATGTCCCGGTCGACGTTTTGGAAGACATCTGCCACCAAATCCTGGATCTTTACTCACAAG
GAAAACAACAGATGCCTCATCACACCCCCCATCAGCTGCAACAGCCCCCATCTCTTCAGCCTACACCACA
AGTGCCGCAAGTACAGCAGTCACAGCCGTCTCAAAGCTCCGAACCATCCCAGCCCCAGCAGAAGGACCCC
CAGCAACCAGCCCAGCAGCAGCAGCCAGCCCAACAGCCCAAGAAACCCTCTCCGCAGCCCAGTTCTCCCC
GACAGGTTAAGCGAGCCGTGGTTGTTTCTCCCAAAGAAGAGAACAAAGCAGCAGAACCACCACCACCTAA
AATCCCCAAAATTGAGACCACTCATCCACCGTTGCCTCCAGCCCACCCACCTCCAGACCGGAAGCCTCCC
CTCGCTGCTGCCTTAGGTGAGGCTGAGCCGCCGGGCCCTGTGGATGCCACTGACCTCCCCAAAGTCCAGA
TTCCCCCTCCGGCCCACCCGGCCCCTGTGCACCAGCCACCGCCGCTGCCACACCGGCCCCCGCCCCCACC
CCCCTCCAGCTACATGACCGGGATGTCCACCACCAGCTCCTACATGTCTGGAGAGGGCTACCAGAGCCTG
CAGTCCATGATGAAGACCGAGGGACCCTCCTACGGTGCCCTGCCCCCCGCCTACGGCCCACCTGCACACC
TGCCCTACCACCCCCATGTCTACCCGCCCAACCCGCCCCCGCCACCTGTGCCTCCTCCCCCAGCCTCCTT
CCCCCCACCTGCCATCCCACCCCCTACTCCTGGCTACCCCCCACCCCCACCCACCTACAACCCCAACTTC
CCACCCCCACCCCCACGCCTCCCGCCTACCCACGCAGTCCCCCCTCATCCTCCTCCAGGGTTGGGCCTGC
CGCCAGCCAGCTACCCACCTCCTGCCGTCCCCCCTGGAGGACAGCCTCCTGTGCCCCCGCCCATTCCCCC
ACCCGGCATGCCTCCAGTTGGGGGGCTGGGGCGGGCAGCCTGGATGAGATAAAAGCTTGTCGAGAAGTAC
TAGAGGATCATAATCAGCCATACCACATTTGTAGAGGTTTTACTTGCTTTAAAAAACCTCCCACACCTCC
CCCTGAACCTGAAACATAAAATGAATGCAATTGTTGTTGTTAACTTGTTTATTGCAGCTTATAATGGTTA
CAAATAAAGCAATAGCATCACAAATTTCACAAATAAAGCATTTTTTTCACTGCATTCTAGTTGTGGTTTG
TCCAAACTCATCAATGTATCTTATCATGTCTGGATCTGATCACTGCTTGAGCCTAGAAGATCCGGCTGCT
AACAAAGCCCGAAAGGAAGCTGAGTTGGCTGCTGCCACCGCTGAGCAATAACTATCATAACCATTTAAAT
AAATCTATATCTCAATCGGGGTTACGTCGATACCCCACCGAGACCCCATTGGGACCAATACGCCCGCGTT
TCTTCCTTTTCCCCACCCCAACCCCCAAGTTCGGGTGAAGGCCCAGGGCTCGCAGCCAACGTCGGGGCGG
CAAGCCCTGCCATAGCCACTACGGGTTAATTAAAAACACTGACATTGACTTGGTTTAAACAGGAGATCCG
AACCAGATAAGTGAAATCTAGTTCCAAACTATTTTGTCATTTTTAATTTTCGTATTAGCTTACGACGCTA
CACCCAGTTCCCATCTATTTTGTCACTCTTCCCTAAATAATCCTTAAAAACTCCATTTCCACCCCTCCCA
GTTCCCAACTATTTTGTCCGCCCACAGCGGGGCATTTTTCTTCCTGTTATGTTTTTAATCAAACATCCTG
CCAACTCCATGTGACAAACCGTCATCTTCGGCTACTTTTTCTCTGTCACAGAATGAAAATTTTTCTGTCA
TCTCTTCGTTATTAATGTTTGTAATTGACTGAATATCAACGCTTATTTGCAGCCTGAACTGGGAGGCAGA
ATAAATGATCATATCGTCAATTATTACCTCCACGGGGAGAGCCTGAGCAAACTGGCCTCAGGCATTTGAG
AAGCACACGGTCACACTGCTTCCGGTAGTCAATAAACCGGTAAGTAGCGTATGCGCTCACGCAACTGGTC
CAGAACCTTGACCGAACGCAGCGGTGGTAACGGCGCAGTGGCGGTTTTCATGGCTTGTTATGACTGTTTT
TTTGGGGTACAGTCTATGCCTCGGGCATCCAAGCAGCAAGCGCGTTACGCCGTGGGTCGATGTTTGATGT
TATGGAGCAGCAACGATGTTACGCAGCAGGGCAGTCGCCCTAAAACAAAGTTAAACATCATGAGGGAAGC
GGTGATCGCCGAAGTATCGACTCAACTATCAGAGGTAGTTGGCGTCATCGAGCGCCATCTCGAACCGACG
TTGCTGGCCGTACATTTGTACGGCTCCGCAGTGGATGGCGGCCTGAAGCCACACAGTGATATTGATTTGC
TGGTTACGGTGACCGTAAGGCTTGATGAAACAACGCGGCGAGCTTTGATCAACGACCTTTTGGAAACTTC
GGCTTCCCCTGGAGAGAGCGAGATTCTCCGCGCTGTAGAAGTCACCATTGTTGTGCACGACGACATCATT
CCGTGGCGTTATCCAGCTAAGCGCGAACTGCAATTTGGAGAATGGCAGCGCAATGACATTCTTGCAGGTA
TCTTCGAGCCAGCCACGATCGACATTGATCTGGCTATCTTGCTGACAAAAGCAAGAGAACATAGCGTTGC
CTTGGTAGGTCCAGCGGCGGAGGAACTCTTTGATCCGGTTCCTGAACAGGATCTATTTGAGGCGCTAAAT
GAAACCTTAACGCTATGGAACTCGCCGCCCGACTGGGCTGGCGATGAGCGAAATGTAGTGCTTACGTTGT
CCCGCATTTGGTACAGCGCAGTAACCGGCAAAATCGCGCCGAAGGATGTCGCTGCCGACTGGGCAATGGA
GCGCCTGCCGGCCCAGTATCAGCCCGTCATACTTGAAGCTAGACAGGCTTATCTTGGACAAGAAGAAGAT
CGCTTGGCCTCGCGCGCAGATCAGTTGGAAGAATTTGTCCACTACGTGAAAGGCGAGATCACCAAGGTAG
TCGGCAAATAATGTCTAACAATTCGTTCAAGCCGACGGATTGGCGAATGGG
[124 nt withheld, positions 6352-6475]
C
[91 nt withheld, positions 6477-6567]
A
[49 nt withheld, positions 6569-6617]
CCTTTGACGTTGGAGTCCACGTTCTT
[37 nt withheld, positions 6644-6680]
ACCCTATCTCGGTCTATTCTTTTGATTTATAAGGGATTTTGCCGATTTCGGCCTATTGGTTAAAAAATGA
GCTGATTTAACAAAAATTTAACGCGAATTTTAACAAAATATTAACGCTTACAATTTAGGTGGCACTTTTC
GGGGAAATGTGCGCGGAACCCCTATTTGTTTATTTTTCTAAATACATTCAAATATGTATCCGCTCATGAG
ACAATAACCCTGATAAATGCTTCAATAATATTGAAAAAGGAAGAGTATGAGTATTCAACATTTCCGTGTC
GCCCTTATTCCCTTTTTTGCGGCATTTTGCCTTCCTGTTTTTGCTCACCCAGAAACGCTGGTGAAAGTAA
AAGATGCTGAAGATCAGTTGGGTGCACGAGTGGGTTACATCGAACTGGATCTCAACAGCGGTAAGATCCT
TGAGAGTTTTCGCCCCGAAGAACGTTTTCCAATGATGAGCACTTTTAAAGTTCTGCTATGTGGCGCGGTA
TTATCCCGTATTGACGCCGGGCAAGAGCAACTCGGTCGCCGCATACACTATTCTCAGAATGACTTGGTTG
AGTACTCACCAGTCACAGAAAAGCATCTTACGGATGGCATGACAGTAAGAGAATTATGCAGTGCTGCCAT
AACCATGAGTGATAACACTGCGGCCAACTTACTTCTGACAACGATCGGAGGACCGAAGGAGCTAACCGCT
TTTTTGCACAACATGGGGGATCATGTAACTCGCCTTGATCGTTGGGAACCGGAGCTGAATGAAGCCATAC
CAAACGACGAGCGTGACACCACGATGCCTGTAGCAATGGCAACAACGTTGCGCAAACTATTAACTGGCGA
ACTACTTACTCTAGCTTCCCGGCAACAATTAATAGACTGGATGGAGGCGGATAAAGTTGCAGGACCACTT
CTGCGCTCGGCCCTTCCGGCTGGCTGGTTTATTGCTGATAAATCTGGAGCCGGTGAGCGTGGGTCTCGCG
GTATCATTGCAGCACTGGGGCCAGATGGTAAGCCCTCCCGTATCGTAGTTATCTACACGACGGGGAGTCA
GGCAACTATGGATGAACGAAATAGACAGATCGCTGAGATAGGTGCCTCACTGATTAAGCATTGGTAACTG
TCAGACCAAGTTTACTCATATATACTTTAGATTGATTTAAAACTTCATTTTTAATTTAAAAGGATCTAGG
TGAAGATCCTTTTTGATAATCTCATGACCAAAATCCCTTAACGTGAGTTTTCGTTCCACTGAGCGTCAGA
CCCCGTAGAAAAGATCAAAGGATCTTCTTGAGATCCTTTTTTTCTGCGCGTAATCTGCTGCTTGCAAACA
AAAAAACCACCGCTACCAGCGGTGGTTTGTTTGCCGGATCAAGAGCTACCAACTCTTTTTCCGAAGGTAA
CTGGCTTCAGCAGAGCGCAGATACCAAATACTATTCTTCTAGTGTAGCCGTAGTTAGGCCACCACTTCAA
GAACTCTGTAGCACCGCCTACATACCTCGCTCTGCTAATCCTGTTACCAGTGGCTGCTGCCAGTGGCGAT
AAGTCGTGTCTTACCGGGTTGGACTCAAGACGATAGTTACCGGATAAGGCGCAGCGGTCGGGCTGAACGG
GGGGTTCGTGCACACAGCCCAGCTTGGAGCGAACGACCTACACCGAACTGAGATACCTACAGCGTGAGCT
ATGAGAAAGCGCCACGCTTCCCGAAGGGAGAAAGGCGGACAGGTATCCGGTAAGCGGCAGGGTCGGAACA
GGAGAGCGCACGAGGGAGCTTCCAGGGGGAAACGCCTGGTATCTTTATAGTCCTGTCGGGTTTCGCCACC
TCTGACTTGAGCGTCGATTTTTGTGATGCTCGTCAGGGGGGCGGAGCCTATGGAAAAACGCCAGCAACGC
GGCCTTTTTACGGTTCCTGGCCTTTTGCTGGCCTTTTGCTCACATGTTCTTTCCTGCGTTATCCCCTGAT
TCTGTGGATAACCGTATTACCGCCTTTGAGTGAGCTGATACCGCTCGCCGCAGCCGAACGACCGAGCGCA
GCGAGTCAGTGAGCGAGGAAGCGGAAGAGCGCCTGATGCGGTATTTTCTCCTTACGCATCTGTGCGGTAT
TTCACACCGCATAGACCAGCCGCGTAACCTGGCAAAATCGGTTACGGTTGAGTAATAAATGGATGCCCTG
CGTAAGCGGGTGTGGGCGGACAATAAAGTCTTAAACTGAACAAAATAGATCTAAACTATGACAATAAAGT
CTTAAACTAGACAGAATAGTTGTAAACTGAAATCAGTCCAGTTATGCTGTGAAAAAGCATACTGGACTTT
TGTTATGGCTAAAGCAAACTCTTCATTTTCTGAAGTGCAAATTGCCCGTCGTATTAAAGAGGGGCGTGGC
CAAGGGCATGGTAAAGACTATATTCGCGGCGTTGTGACAATTTACCGAACAACTCCGCGGCCGGGAAGCC
GATCTCGGCTTGAACGAATTGTTAGGTGGCGGTACTTGGGTCGATATCAAAGTGCATCACTTCTTCCCGT
ATGCCCAACTTTGTATAGAGAGCCACTGCGGGATCGTCACCGTAATCTGCTTGCACGTAGATCACATAAG
CACCAAGCGCGTTGGCCTCATGCTTGAGGAGATTGATGAGCGCGGTGGCAATGCCCTGCCTCCGGTGCTC
GCCGGAGACTGCGAGATCATAGATATAGATCTCACTACGCGGCTGCTCAAACTTGGGCAGAACGTAAGCC
GCGAGAGCGCCAACAACCGCTTCTTGGTCGAAGGCAGCAAGCGCGATGAATGTCTTACTACGGAGCAAGT
TCCCGAGGTAATCGGAGTCCGGCTGATGTTGGGAGTAGGTGGCTACGTCTCCGAACTCACGACCGAAAAG
ATCAAGAGCAGCCCGCATGGATTTGACTTGGTCAGGGCCGAGCCTACATGTGCGAATGATGCCCATACTT
GAGCCACCTAACTTTGTTTTAGGGCGACTGCCCTGCTGCGTAACATCGTTGCTGCTGCGTAACATCGTTG
CTGCTCCATAACATCAAACATCGACCCACGGCGTAACGCGCTTGCTGCTTGGATGCCCGAGGCATAGACT
GTACAAAAAAACAGTCATAACAAGCCATGAAAACCGCCACTGCGCCGTTACCACCGCTGCGTTCGGTCAA
GGTTCTGGACCAGTTGCGTGAGCGCATACGCTACTTGCATTACAGTTTACGAACCGAACAGGCTTATGTC
AACTGGGTTTGTGCCTTCATCCGTTTCCACGGTGTGCGTCACCCGGCAACCTTGGGCAGCAGCGAAGTCG
AGGCATTTCTGTCCTGGCTGGCGAACGAGCGCAAGGTTTCGGTCTCCACGCATCGTCAGGCATTGGCGGC
CTTGCTGTTCTTCTACGGCAAGGTGCTGTGCACGGATCTGCCCTTGCTTCAGGAGATCGGTAGACCTCGG
CCGTCGCGGCGCTTGCCGGTGGTGCTGACCCCGGATGAAGTGGTTCGCATCCTCGGTTTTCTGGAAGGCG
AGCATCGTTTGTTCGCCCAGGACTCTAGCTATAGTTCTAGTGGTTGGCTACAGCTTTGTTTGTACTATCA
ACAGGTTGAACTGCTGATCAACAGATCCTCTACGCGGCCGCGGTACCATAACTTCGTATAGCATACATTA
TACGAAGTTATCTGGGTTTAAACGGTTCACATAGCTTAGTTTTTATCGAGGCTAACTGAAACACGGAAGG
AGACAATACCGGAAGGAACCCGCGCTATGACGGCAATAAAAAGACAGAATAAAACGCACGGGTGTTGGGT
CGTTTGTTCATAAACGCGGGGTTCGGTCCCAGGGCTGGCACTCTGTCAAGTGAACGCTCTATGGTCTAAA
GATTTAAATCGACCTACTCCGGAATATTAATAGATCATGGAGATAATTAAAATGATAACCATCTCGCAAA
TAAATAAGTATTTTACTGTTTTCGTAACAGTTTTGTAATAAAAAAACCTATAAATATTCCGGATTATTCA
TACCGTCCCACCATCGGGCGCGGATCCATGGACTACAAGGACGACGATGACAAGCTCGATCTTGAAGTCC
TCTTTCAGGGACCCATGCCCAATTCAGAGAGACATGGGGGCAAGAAGGACGGGAGTGGAGGAGCTTCTGG
AACTTTGCAGCCGTCATCGGGAGGCGGCAGCTCTAACAGCAGAGAGCGTCACCGCTTGGTATCGAAGCAC
AAGCGGCATAAGTCCAAACACTCCAAAGACATGGGGTTGGTGACCCCCGAAGCAGCATCCCTGGGCACAG
TTATCAAACCTTTGGTGGAGTATGATGATATCAGCTCTGATTCCGACACCTTCTCCGATGACATGGCCTT
CAAACTAGACCGAAGGGAGAACGACGAACGTCGTGGATCAGATCATTCCAGTATCTCACCTGTCAGGCTT
CCACTTAATTCCAGTCTGGGAGCTGAACTCAGTAGGAAAAAGAAGGAAAGAGCAGCTGCTGCTGCTGCAG
CAAAGATGGATGGAAAGGAGTCCAAGGGTTCACCTGTATTTTTGCCTAGAAAAGAGAACAGTTCAGTAGA
GGCTAAGGATTCAGGTTTGGAGTCTAAAAAGTTACCCAGAAGTGTAAAATTGGAAAAATCTGCCCCAGAT
ACTGAACTGGTGAATGTAACACATCTAAACACAGAGGTAAAAAATTCTTCAGATACAGGGAAAGTAAAGT
TGGATGAGAACTCCGAGAAGCATCTTGTTAAAGATTTGAAAGCACAGGGAACAAGAGACTCTAAACCCAT
AGCACTGAAAGAGGAGATTGTTACTCCAAAGGAGACAGAAACATCAGAAAAGGAGACCCCTCCACCTCTT
CCCACAATTGCTTCTCCCCCACCCCCTCTACCAACTACTACCCCTCCACCTCAGACACCCCCTTTGCCAC
CTTTGCCTCCAATACCAGCTCTTCCACAGCAACCACCTCTGCCTCCTTCTCAGCCAGCATTTAGTCAGGT
TCCTGCTTCCAGTACTTCAACTTTGCCCCCTTCTACTCACTCAAAGACATCTGCTGTGTCCTCTCAGGCA
AATTCTCAGCCCCCTGTACAGGTTTCTGTGAAGACTCAAGTATCTGTAACAGCTGCTATTCCACACCTGA
AAACTTCAACGTTGCCTCCTTTGCCCCTCCCACCCTTATTACCTGGAGATGATGACATGGATAGTCCAAA
AGAAACTCTTCCTTCAAAACCTGTGAAGAAAGAGAAGGAACAGAGGACACGTCACTTACTCACAGACCTT
CCTCTCCCTCCAGAGCTCCCTGGTGGAGATCTGTCTCCCCCAGACTCTCCAGAACCAAAGGCAATCACAC
CACCTCAGCAACCATATAAAAAGAGACCAAAAATTTGTTGTCCTCGTTATGGAGAAAGAAGACAAACAGA
AAGCGACTGGGGGAAACGCTGTGTGGACAAGTTTGACATTATTGGGATTATTGGAGAAGGAACCTATGGC
CAAGTATATAAAGCCAAGGACAAAGACACAGGAGAACTAGTGGCTCTGAAGAAGGTGAGACTAGACAATG
AGAAAGAGGGCTTCCCAATCACAGCCATTCGTGAAATCAAAATCCTTCGTCAGTTAATCCACCGAAGTGT
TGTTAACATGAAGGAAATTGTCACAGATAAACAAGATGCACTGGATTTCAAGAAGGACAAAGGTGCCTTT
TACCTTGTATTTGAGTATATGGACCATGACTTAATGGGACTGCTAGAATCTGGTTTGGTGCACTTTTCTG
AGGACCATATCAAGTCGTTC
